Addgene plasmid #180742: pMYT089
Purpose: Markerless yeast integration Spacer at Int.5 locus to used in the Ellis MYT system
Depositing lab: Tom Ellis. Depositing organization: Imperial College London. Publication: A Multiplex MoClo Toolkit for Extensive and Flexible Engineering of Saccharomyces cerevisiae. Shaw WM, Khalil AS, Ellis T. ACS Synth Biol. 2023 Nov 6. doi: 10.1021/acssynbio.3c00423. PubMed 37930278.
Backbone
  Vector backbone: pYTK090
  Backbone manufacturer: John Dueber
  Vector type: Synthetic Biology
Growth in bacteria
  Bacterial resistance: Kanamycin, 50 μg/mL
  Growth temperature: 37°C
  Growth strain: DH5alpha
  Copy number: High Copy
Gene/Insert
  Gene/Insert name: Int.5 Spacer
  Species: Synthetic
  Cloning method: Restriction Enzyme; 5′ cloning site Unknown (unknown if destroyed)
Terms and licenses: Academic/Nonprofit Terms; Industry Terms: Not Available to Industry
How to cite: pMYT089 was a gift from Tom Ellis (Addgene plasmid # 180742 ; http://n2t.net/addgene:180742 ; RRID:Addgene_180742)
