[The description below was written by a language model from this plasmid's Addgene catalogue record and pLannotate feature annotations shown in this document.]
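Description:
pMYT089 is a small (about 2.9 kb) synthetic biology plasmid from the Multiplex Yeast Toolkit (MYT), a MoClo-style modular cloning system for engineering Saccharomyces cerevisiae. It is built on the pYTK090 backbone from the original Yeast Toolkit. In E. coli it is maintained at high copy through a ColE1/pUC-type origin of replication and selected with kanamycin via the KanR gene, an aph(3')-Ia aminoglycoside phosphotransferase. The automated annotation also picks up a short fragment matching the RSF1030 origin at the end of the sequence. At only a few dozen bases, this is unlikely to be a functional replicon.

The payload is a synthetic "Int.5 Spacer", described as a markerless yeast integration spacer for the Int.5 locus. The feature table annotates only the bacterial maintenance elements, leaving roughly 1.2 kb between the KanR gene and the end of the record without any recognised features. The spacer and any sequences targeting the Int.5 locus presumably lie within this region, but the record does not describe their composition. No yeast selectable marker, yeast origin, promoter or coding sequence is annotated, which fits the stated markerless design. The record also does not state the cloning sites used or how integration is driven or selected.

Based on the stated purpose, the plasmid serves as a placeholder within the MYT system, occupying the Int.5 integration position with inert spacer sequence when no expression cassette is needed at that locus in a multiplexed genomic integration scheme.
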