Features (pLannotate 1.2.2; 3 found; start..end, strand, type, name):
     56..644     -  rep_origin     ori: high-copy-number ColE1/pMB1/pBR322/pUC origin of replication
    869..1684    +  CDS            KanR: aminoglycoside phosphotransferase; aph(3')-Ia; confers resistance to kanamycin in bacteria or G418 (Geneticin®) in eukaryotes
   2890..2933    -  rep_origin     RSF ori (fragment): Plasmids containing the RSF 1030 origin of replication can be propagated in E. coli cells that contain additional plasmids with compatible origins.
>Addgene plasmid #180742 | pMYT089 | addgene full sequence | sequence record 369786 | Addgene NGS Result
GAGCAAAAGGCCAGCAAAAGGCCAGGAACCGTAAAAAGGCCGCGTTGCTGGCGTTTTTCCATAGGCTCCG
CCCCCCTGACGAGCATCACAAAAATCGACGCTCAAGTCAGAGGTGGCGAAACCCGACAGGACTATAAAGA
TACCAGGCGTTTCCCCCTGGAAGCTCCCTCGTGCGCTCTCCTGTTCCGACCCTGCCGCTTACCGGATACC
TGTCCGCCTTTCTCCCTTCGGGAAGCGTGGCGCTTTCTCATAGCTCACGCTGTAGGTATCTCAGTTCGGT
GTAGGTCGTTCGCTCCAAGCTGGGCTGTGTGCACGAACCCCCCGTTCAGCCCGACCGCTGCGCCTTATCC
GGTAACTATCGTCTTGAGTCCAACCCGGTAAGACACGACTTATCGCCACTGGCAGCAGCCACTGGTAACA
GGATTAGCAGAGCGAGGTATGTAGGCGGTGCTACAGAGTTCTTGAAGTGGTGGCCTAACTACGGCTACAC
TAGAAGAACAGTATTTGGTATCTGCGCTCTGCTGAAGCCAGTTACCTTCGGAAAAAGAGTTGGTAGCTCT
TGATCCGGCAAACAAACCACCGCTGGTAGCGGTGGTTTTTTTGTTTGCAAGCAGCAGATTACGCGCAGAA
AAAAAGGATCTCAAGAAGATCCTTTGATCTTTTCTACGGGGTCTGACGCTCAGTGGAACGAAAACTCACG
TTAAGGGATTTTGGTCATGACTGATCCTTCAACTCAGCAAAAGTTCGATTTATTCAACAAAGCCACGTTG
TGTCTCAAAATCTCTGATGTTACATTGCACAAGATAAAAATATATCATCATGAACAATAAAACTGTCTGC
TTACATAAACAGTAATACAAGGGGTGTTATGAGCCATATTCAACGGGAAACGTCTTGCTCCAGGCCGCGA
TTAAATTCCAACATGGATGCTGATTTATATGGGTATAAATGGGCTCGCGATAATGTCGGGCAATCAGGTG
CGACAATCTATCGATTGTATGGGAAGCCCGATGCGCCAGAGTTGTTTCTGAAACATGGCAAAGGTAGCGT
TGCCAATGATGTTACAGATGAGATGGTCAGACTAAACTGGCTGACGGAATTTATGCCTCTTCCGACCATC
AAGCATTTTATCCGTACTCCTGATGATGCATGGTTACTCACCACTGCGATCCCCGGGAAAACAGCATTCC
AGGTATTAGAAGAATATCCTGATTCAGGTGAAAATATTGTTGATGCGCTGGCAGTGTTCCTGCGCCGGTT
GCATTCGATTCCTGTTTGTAATTGTCCTTTTAACAGCGATCGCGTATTTCGCCTCGCTCAGGCGCAATCA
CGAATGAATAACGGTTTGGTTGATGCGAGTGATTTTGATGACGAGCGTAATGGCTGGCCTGTTGAACAAG
TCTGGAAAGAAATGCATAAGCTTTTGCCATTCTCACCGGATTCAGTCGTCACTCATGGTGATTTCTCACT
TGATAACCTTATTTTTGACGAGGGGAAATTAATAGGTTGTATTGATGTTGGACGAGTCGGAATCGCAGAC
CGATACCAGGATCTTGCCATCCTATGGAACTGCCTCGGTGAGTTTTCTCCTTCATTACAGAAACGGCTTT
TTCAAAAATATGGTATTGATAATCCTGATATGAATAAATTGCAGTTTCATTTGATGCTCGATGAGTTTTT
CTAATCAGAATTGGTTAATTGGTTGTAACACGCGGCCGCAACTTTTGATGATTGCTGGGAAACGGTTTGG
TAAACTGCTGAAGCAATTGTTGTACACAATACTTCTGCTTTTGGCCCCATCTGGATTTTTCATTTCCGCT
TTTGCCTCAGGTGCAACAATAACTATCTTTGAGCATCGTACCACCAATACAAAAGGATATGATCGTTATC
ATACAGAATTTTTCATGGATTTTGCATGTTTCGGTATAACTTTACGTAGGTGAATTATTGAAGGGCTTTG
TGATAGGTGTGGATGTACCTGCCGTGCGTTGATGACCTTCAACTGATCGGAACAAATTGCTATTACATGT
AAAAATCTCATGTATGAGCGAATCTTTTTGTGTTATAGGCAATCACCTAGAAAAGCTTGGAAATTGGTCC
TGAGTTTTTTGTTGATGGTAAGTGCATTTTTTTAGTATGAAAGGTTTACGATATTAGCTGCTAAGTTCTC
CCTTGCCCTAGTGAATTACGTTTTTTTCGATTAAAAGGGTTGGTCCCGAAATTGACCTCTTCGCAGACAG
AGGAATGAATCACTCATGTCTTCCTAGGAAGACATTGTATACGCTGCAGCTGAACTAGTCCGCCTAGCAG
ACCCAGCCAAGTTCTAGATAGCGAATTCAGATGCCCACTTCTGATAGGATATGTACCTCAATTGCAGATA
GCATCAAATTTAGACTACGTCATCAACCAAATTACACCCTATGAAAAACATAAGATTATAAGCATGCGTT
TGTGTAAAGGTCATACCATTTTATACGTTGACGCAATGGTGCAAATAGAAAGGTTTACGAAAGCTCTTAT
TCCGCTTAGCGCAATTCTATTGTTAATTTCAAGTAAAAAGATAAATATCTCACGTCCTTATATTATCTTT
GATTAAAATTTCACGATCAATGTAACGAAAAAAGGTCGCAAATATTTCTTTTTCATCACTCTGATTAAAC
AATGGCATCATGAAACGCTCATTGGATCGTTACACGTTCTCATTGTACATATGTATGATTTAGAACAGCT
TGTTCGCCTGATCTCCACCTTATACCCTCATCTTACCGCAGTGCGGTTTTACGCCTCATGTTATTTTTGC
CAGCTTTAATAACAACATCAGTAATATTACGTTATTGGATCTTCCACTCCGGTTCGAGGAAAAAAAGAGA
GGAGGAGAAACGCGGCCGCACGGTTATCCACAGAATCAGGGGATAACGCAGGAAAGAACATGT
